Addgene plasmid #57578: tdEos-Alpha-Actinin-C-14
Purpose: Localization: Alpha Actinin, Excitation: 505 / 569, Emission: 516 / 581
Depositing lab: Michael Davidson. Depositing organization: Florida State University, Tallahassee.
Backbone
  Vector backbone: tdEos-C1
  Backbone size w/o insert (bp): 4750
  Vector type: Mammalian Expression
  Selectable markers: Neomycin (select with G418)
Growth in bacteria
  Bacterial resistance: Kanamycin, 50 μg/mL
  Growth temperature: 37°C
  Growth strain: DH5alpha
  Copy number: High Copy
Gene/Insert
  Gene/Insert name: Alpha-Actinin (alt name: NM_001102.3)
  Species: H. sapiens (human)
  Entrez Gene: ACTN1 (a.k.a. BDPLT15)
  Promoter: CMV
  Tag / fusion protein: tdEos (N terminal on backbone)
  Cloning method: Unknown
  Sequencing primers: 5′ CMV-F; 3′ SV40pA-R
Terms and licenses: Academic/Nonprofit Terms; Industry Terms
Depositor comments: . Excitation = 505 / 569; Emission = 516 / 581
How to cite: tdEos-Alpha-Actinin-C-14 was a gift from Michael Davidson (Addgene plasmid # 57578 ; http://n2t.net/addgene:57578 ; RRID:Addgene_57578)
