[The description below was written by a language model from this plasmid's Addgene catalogue record.]
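Description:
tdEos-Alpha-Actinin-C-14 is a mammalian expression plasmid built on the tdEos-C1 backbone (about 4.75 kb without the insert), a C1-style fusion vector in which the fluorescent protein sits upstream of the cloning site. It is maintained in E. coli as a high-copy plasmid under kanamycin selection, and it carries a neomycin resistance marker so that transfected mammalian cells can be selected with G418. No feature table accompanies the record, so the origin of replication and the exact arrangement of the resistance cassette are not stated. The use of an SV40 polyA reverse sequencing primer suggests that an SV40 polyadenylation signal lies downstream of the insert.

The payload is human alpha-actinin (ACTN1, corresponding to the alpha-actinin-1 reference transcript), expressed from the CMV promoter with tdEos fused to its N terminus. The "C-14" in the name probably denotes the fusion orientation and a 14-residue linker, but the record does not define it, and the cloning method is listed as unknown. tdEos is a tandem-dimer form of the photoconvertible protein Eos. It fluoresces green in its native state (excitation 505 nm, emission 516 nm) and switches to a red-emitting state (excitation 569 nm, emission 581 nm) after photoconversion, which is generally triggered by violet or near-UV light. Alpha-actinin is an actin-crosslinking protein found in stress fibres and focal adhesions, so the fusion acts as a localization marker for these structures. The stated purpose is alpha-actinin localization imaging. Photoconversion also makes the construct suitable for tracking selected protein pools over time or for localization-based super-resolution microscopy, although the record does not mention these applications.
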