>Addgene plasmid #57578 | tdEos-Alpha-Actinin-C-14 | depositor partial sequence | sequence record 88726 | insert sequence
ACGTCAGATCCGCTAGCGCTACCGGTCGCCACCATGAGTGCGATTAAGCCAGACATGAAGATCAACCTCC
GTATGGAAGGCAACGTAAACGGGCACCACTTTGTGATCGACGGAGATGGTACAGGCAAGCCTTTTGAGGG
AAAACAGAGTATGGATCTTGAAGTCAAAGAGGGCGGACCTCTGCCTTTTGCCTTTGATATCCTGACCACT
GCATTCCATTACGGCAACAGGGTATTCGCCGAATATCCAGACCACATACAAGACTATTTTAAGCAGTCGT
TTCCTAAGGGGTATTCGTGGGAACGAAGCTTGACTTTCGAAGACGGGGGCATTTGCATTGCCAGAAACGA
CATAACAATGGAAGGGGACACTTTCTATAATAAAGTTCGATTTCACGGTGTAAACTTTCCCGCCAATGGT
CCAGTTATGCAGAAGAAGACGCTGAAATGGGAGCCCTCCACTGAGAAAATGTATGTGCGTGATGGAGTGC
TGACTGGTGATATTCGCATGGCTTTGTTGCTTGAAGGAAATGCCCATTACCGATGTGACTTCAGAACTAC
TTACAAAGCTAAGGAGAAGGGTGTCAAGTTACCAGGCTACCACTTTGTGGACCACTGCATTGAGATTTTA
AGCCATGACAAAGATTACAACAAGGTTAAGCTGTATGAGCATGCTGTTGCTCATTCTGGATTGCCTGACA
ATGCCAGACGATCCGGTAGCGGTCACGGTACTGGTTCTACTGGTTCTGGTTCTTCTGAGAGTGCGATTAA
GCCAGACATGAAGATCAACCTCCGTATGGAAGGCAACGTAAACGGGCACCACTTTGTGATCGACGGAGAT
GGTACAGGCAAGCCTTTTGAGGGAAAACAGAGTATGGATCTTGAAGTCAAAGAGGGCGGACCTCTGCCTT
TTGCCTTTGATATCCTGACCACTGCATTCCATTACGGCAACAGGGTATTCGCCGAATATCCAGACCACAT
ACAAGACTATTTTAAGCAGTCGTTTCCTAAGGGGTATTCGTGGGAACGAAGCTTGACTTTCGAAGACGGG
GGCATTTGCATTGCCAGAAACGACATAACAATGGAAGGGGACACTTTCTATAATAAAGTTCGATTTCACG
GTGTAAACTTTCCCGCCAATGGTCCAGTTATGCAGAAGAAGACGCTGAAATGGGAGCCCTCCACTGAGAA
AATGTATGTGCGTGATGGAGTGCTGACTGGTGATATTCGCATGGCTTTGTTGCTTGAAGGAAATGCCCAT
TACCGATGTGACTTCAGAACTACTTACAAAGCTAAGGAGAAGGGTGTCAAGTTACCAGGCTACCACTTTG
TGGACCACTGCATTGAGATTTTAAGCCATGACAAAGATTACAACAAGGTTAAGCTGTATGAGCATGCTGT
TGCTCATTCTGGATTGCCTGACAATGCCAGACGATCCGGACTCAGATCTCGAGGAAGCGGCGGATCTGGG
TCCGGAGACCATTATGATTCTCAGCAAACCAACGATTACATGCAGCCAGAAGAGGACTGGGACCGGGACC
TGCTCCTGGACCCGGCCTGGGAGAAGCAGCAGAGAAAGACATTCACGGCATGGTGTAACTCCCACCTCCG
GAAGGCGGGGACACAGATCGAGAACATCGAAGAGGACTTCCGGGATGGCCTGAAGCTCATGCTGCTGCTG
GAGGTCATCTCAGGTGAACGCTTGGCCAAGCCAGAGCGAGGCAAGATGAGAGTGCACAAGATCTCCAACG
TCAACAAGGCCCTGGATTTCATAGCCAGCAAAGGCGTCAAACTGGTGTCCATCGGAGCCGAAGAAATCGT
GGATGGGAATGTGAAGATGACCCTGGGCATGATCTGGACCATCATCCTGCGCTTTGCCATCCAGGACATC
TCCGTGGAAGAGACTTCAGCCAAGGAAGGGCTGCTCCTGTGGTGTCAGAGAAAGACAGCCCCTTACAAAA
ATGTCAACATCCAGAACTTCCACATAAGCTGGAAGGATGGCCTCGGCTTCTGTGCTTTGATCCACCGACA
CCGGCCCGAGCTGATTGACTACGGGAAGCTGCGGAAGGATGATCCACTCACAAATCTGAATACGGCTTTT
GACGTGGCAGAGAAGTACCTGGACATCCCCAAGATGCTGGATGCCGAAGACATCGTTGGAACTGCCCGAC
CGGATGAGAAAGCCATCATGACTTACGTGTCTAGCTTCTACCACGCCTTCTCTGGAGCCCAGAAGGCGGA
GACAGCAGCCAATCGCATCTGCAAGGTGTTGGCCGTCAACCAGGAGAACGAGCAGCTTATGGAAGACTAC
GAGAAGCTGGCCAGTGATCTGTTGGAGTGGATCCGCCGCACAATCCCGTGGCTGGAGAACCGGGTGCCCG
AGAACACCATGCATGCCATGCAACAGAAGCTGGAGGACTTCCGGGACTACCGGCGCCTGCACAAGCCGCC
CAAGGTGCAGGAGAAGTGCCAGCTGGAGATCAACTTCAACACGCTGCAGACCAAGCTGCGGCTCAGCAAC
CGGCCTGCCTTCATGCCCTCTGAGGGCAGGATGGTCTCGGACATCAACAATGCCTGGGGCTGCCTGGAGC
AGGTGGAGAAGGGCTATGAGGAGTGGTTGCTGAATGAGATCCGGAGGCTGGAGCGACTGGACCACCTGGC
AGAGAAGTTCCGGCAGAAGGCCTCCATCCACGAGGCCTGGACTGACGGCAAAGAGGCCATGCTGCGACAG
AAGGACTATGAGACCGCCACCCTCTCGGAGATCAAGGCCTTGCTCAAGAAGCATGAGGCCTTCGAGAGTG
ACCTGGCTGCCCACCAGGACCGTGTGGAGCAGATTGCCGCCATCGCACAGGAGCTCAATGAGCTGGACTA
TTATGACTCACCCAGTGTCAACGCCCGTTGCCAAAAGATCTGTGACCAGTGGGACAATCTGGGGGCCCTA
ACTCAGAAGCGAAGGGAAGCTCTGGAGCGGACCGAGAAACTGCTGGAGACCATTGACCAGCTGTACTTGG
AGTATGCCAAGCGGGCTGCACCCTTCAACAACTGGATGGAGGGGGCCATGGAGGACCTGCAGGACACCTT
CATTGTGCACACCATTGAGGAGATCCAGGGACTGACCACAGCCCATGAGCAGTTCAAGGCCACCCTCCCT
GATGCCGACAAGGAGCGCCTGGCCATCCTGGGCATCCACAATGAGGTGTCCAAGATTGTCCAGACCTACC
ACGTCAATATGGCGGGCACCAACCCCTACACAACCATCACGCCTCAGGAGATCAATGGCAAATGGGACCA
CGTGCGGCAGCTGGTGCCTCGGAGGGACCAAGCTCTGACGGAGGAGCATGCCCGACAGCAGCACAATGAG
AGGCTACGCAAGCAGTTTGGAGCCCAGGCCAATGTCATCGGGCCCTGGATCCAGACCAAGATGGAGGAGA
TCGGGAGGATCTCCATTGAGATGCATGGGACCCTGGAGGACCAGCTCAGCCACCTGCGGCAGTATGAGAA
GAGCATCGTCAACTACAAGCCAAAGATTGATCAGCTGGAGGGCGACCACCAGCTCATCCAGGAGGCGCTC
ATCTTCGACAACAAGCACACCAACTACACCATGGAGCACATCCGTGTGGGCTGGGAGCAGCTGCTCACCA
CCATCGCCAGGACCATCAATGAGGTAGAGAACCAGATCCTGACCCGGGATGCCAAGGGCATCAGCCAGGA
GCAGATGAATGAGTTCCGGGCCTCCTTCAACCACTTTGACCGGGATCACTCCGGCACACTGGGTCCCGAG
GAGTTCAAAGCCTGCCTCATCAGCTTGGGTTATGATATTGGCAACGACCCCCAGGGAGAAGCAGAATTTG
CCCGCATCATGAGCATTGTGGACCCCAACCGCCTGGGGGTAGTGACATTCCAGGCCTTCATTGACTTCAT
GTCCCGCGAGACAGCCGACACAGATACAGCAGACCAAGTCATGGCTTCCTTCAAGATCCTGGCTGGGGAC
AAGAACTACATTACCATGGACGAGCTGCGCCGCGAGCTGCCACCCGACCAGGCTGAGTACTGCATCGCGC
GGATGGCCCCCTACACCGGCCCCGACTCCGTGCCAGGTGCTCTGGACTACATGTCCTTCTCCACGGCGCT
GTACGGCGAGAGTGACCTCTAAGAATTCTGCAGTCGACGGTACCGCGGGCCCGGGATCCACCGGATCTAG
ATAACTGATCATAATCAGCCATACCACATTTG
